Addgene plasmid #101881: 5KCH (SETDB1)
Purpose: Bacterial expression for structure determination; may not be full ORF
Depositing lab: Cheryl Arrowsmith. Depositing organization: University of Toronto.
Backbone
  Vector backbone: pET28-MHL
  Backbone manufacturer: Cheryl Arrowsmith (Addgene plasmid # 26096)
  Vector type: Bacterial Expression
Growth in bacteria
  Bacterial resistance: Kanamycin, 50 μg/mL
  Growth temperature: 37°C
  Growth strain: DH5alpha
  Copy number: Unknown
Gene/Insert
  Gene/Insert name: SETDB1 (alt names: gi|41281392; PDB IDs: 5KCH, 6AU2, 6AU3, 6BPI, 5KCO, 5KE2, 5KE3, 5KH6; BC028671)
  Species: H. sapiens (human)
  Entrez Gene: SETDB1 (a.k.a. ESET, H3-K9-HMTase4, KG1T, KMT1E, TDRD21)
  Promoter: T7
  Tag / fusion protein: 6xHis, TEV (N terminal on backbone)
  Cloning method: Ligation Independent Cloning
  Sequencing primers: 5′ T7; 3′ T7-term
Terms and licenses: Academic/Nonprofit Terms; Industry Terms: Not Available to Industry
Depositor comments: N terminal tag: MHHHHHHSSGRENLYFQG. SGC Clone Sample ID: SETDB1:APC043-C07:C27642. SGC or PDG links: 5KCH http://www.thesgc.org/structures/5KCH/ 6AU2 http://www.thesgc.org/structures/6AU2/ 6AU3 http://www.thesgc.org/structures/6AU3/ 6BPI http://www.thesgc.org/structures/6BPI/ 5KCO http://www.thesgc.org/structures/5KCO/ 5KE2 http://www.thesgc.org/structures/5KE2/ 5KE3 http://www.thesgc.org/structures/5KE3/ 5KH6 http://www.thesgc.org/structures/5KH6/
How to cite: 5KCH (SETDB1) was a gift from Cheryl Arrowsmith (Addgene plasmid # 101881 ; http://n2t.net/addgene:101881 ; RRID:Addgene_101881)
