[The description below was written by a language model from this plasmid's Addgene catalogue record and pLannotate feature annotations shown in this document.]
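Description:
5KCH (SETDB1) is a bacterial expression plasmid built on the pET28-MHL backbone and made to produce a portion of the human histone H3 lysine 9 methyltransferase SETDB1 (also known as ESET or KMT1E) for structure determination. The record warns that the insert may not be the full open reading frame, and the feature table agrees: the annotated SETDB1 segment spans only about 640 nt of the 5,942 nt plasmid, so it encodes a fragment rather than the whole protein. The record does not say which region or domains this fragment covers. The insert was introduced by ligation-independent cloning, and the same clone is linked to several deposited crystal structures.

Expression follows the standard pET arrangement. A T7 promoter with an adjacent lac operator and the T7 gene 10 ribosome binding site drives the coding sequence, a T7 terminator closes the unit, and a plasmid-borne lacI gene supplies repressor, so transcription is IPTG-inducible in hosts that provide T7 RNA polymerase. The backbone adds an N-terminal 6xHis tag followed by a TEV protease site, which allows metal-affinity purification and later removal of the tag. The automated annotation labels this region as a capTEV fragment. It also reports a short His-tag fragment and a solubility-tag fragment downstream of the insert; these are probably residual pET28 vector sequence, and the record does not indicate whether they are translated.

The plasmid is selected with kanamycin through the aph(3')-Ia gene and replicates from a pBR322-type origin accompanied by bom and rop. An f1 origin is also present, and the tetracycline-resistance fragments are non-functional backbone remnants.
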