Features (pLannotate 1.2.2; 20 found; start..end, strand, type, name):
      1..19      +  promoter       T7 promoter: promoter for bacteriophage T7 RNA polymerase
     20..44      +  protein_bind   lac operator: The lac repressor binds to the lac operator to inhibit transcription in E. coli. This inhibition can be relieved by adding lactose or isopropyl-β-D-thiogalactopyranoside (IPTG). lac repressor encoded by lacI
     59..81      +  RBS            RBS: efficient ribosome binding site from bacteriophage T7 gene 10 (Olins and Rangwala, 1989)
     89..107     +  CDS            capTEV™ (fragment): composite tag for in vivo biotinylation, TEV protease cleavage, and 6xHis tagging
    142..777     +  CDS            SETDB1 (fragment): SETB1_HUMAN - Also known as ESET From Homo sapiens (Human).
    807..824     +  CDS            9xHis (fragment): 9xHis affinity tag
    834..883     +  CDS            SET1 (fragment): solubility-enhancement tag derived from T7 phage gene 10B
    891..938     +  terminator     T7 terminator: transcription terminator for bacteriophage T7 RNA polymerase
    975..1403    +  rep_origin     f1 ori (sequence partly withheld): f1 bacteriophage origin of replication; arrow indicates direction of (+) strand synthesis
   1456..1513    +  promoter       AmpR promoter (fragment): bla
   1522..2337    -  CDS            KanR: aminoglycoside phosphotransferase; aph(3')-Ia; confers resistance to kanamycin in bacteria or G418 (Geneticin®) in eukaryotes
   2459..3047    +  rep_origin     ori: high-copy-number ColE1/pMB1/pBR322/pUC origin of replication
   3233..3372    -  misc_feature   bom: basis of mobility region from pBR322
   3474..3665    -  CDS            rop: Rop protein, which maintains plasmids at low copy number; rop
   3682..4062    +  CDS            YPB1_ECOLX: Protein predicted: Swiss-Prot protein existence level 4. From Escherichia coli.
   4134..4425    -  CDS            TcR (fragment): tetracycline efflux protein; tet; confers resistance to tetracycline
   4440..4461    -  protein_bind   CAP binding site: CAP binding activates transcription in the presence of cAMP. E. coli catabolite activator protein
   4474..5556    -  CDS            lacI: lac repressor; lacI; The lac repressor binds to the lac operator to inhibit transcription in E. coli. This inhibition can be relieved by adding lactose or isopropyl-β-D-thiogalactopyranoside (IPTG).
   5557..5634    -  promoter       lacI promoter: lacI
   5642..5921    -  CDS            TcR (fragment): tetracycline efflux protein; tet; confers resistance to tetracycline
>Addgene plasmid #101881 | 5KCH (SETDB1) | addgene full sequence | sequence record 194709 | Addgene NGS Result
TAATACGACTCACTATAGGGGAATTGTGAGCGGATAACAATTCCCCTCTAGAAATAATTTTGTTTAACTT
TAAGAAGGAGATATACCATGCATCATCATCATCATCACAGCAGCGGCAGAGAAAACTTGTATTTCCAGGG
CCTAAGCAAAGATGGTGACCTGATAGTCAGCATGCGAATTCTGGGCAAGAAGAGAACTAAGACTTGGCAC
AAAGGCACCCTTATTGCCATCCAGACAGTTGGGCCAGGGAAGAAATACAAGGTGAAATTTGACAACAAAG
GAAAGAGTCTACTGTCGGGGAACCATATTGCCTATGATTACCACCCTCCTGCTGACAAGCTGTATGTGGG
CAGTCGGGTGGTCGCCAAATACAAAGATGGGAATCAGGTCTGGCTCTATGCTGGCATTGTAGCTGAGACA
CCAAACGTCAAAAACAAGCTCAGGTTTCTCATTTTCTTTGATGATGGCTATGCTTCCTATGTCACACAGT
CGGAACTGTATCCCATTTGCCGGCCACTGAAAAAGACTTGGGAGGACATAGAAGACATCTCCTGCCGTGA
CTTCATAGAGGAGTATGTCACTGCCTACCCCAACCGCCCCATGGTACTGCTCAAGAGTGGCCAGCTTATC
AAGACTGAGTGGGAAGGCACGTGGTGGAAGTCCCGAGTTGAGGAGGTGGATGGCAGCCTAGTCAGGATCC
TCTTCCTGGATGACAAAAGATGTGAGTGGATCTATCGAGGCTCTACACGGCTGGAGCCCATGTTCAGCAT
GAAAACATGATGACGAAGCTTGCGGCCGCACTCGAGCACCACCACCACCACCACTGAGATCCGGCTGCTA
ACAAAGCCCGAAAGGAAGCTGAGTTGGCTGCTGCCACCGCTGAGCAATAACTAGCATAACCCCTTGGGGC
CTCTAAACGGGTCTTGAGGGGTTTTTTGCTGAAAGGAGGAACTATATCCGGATTGGCGAATGGG
[124 nt withheld, positions 975-1098]
C
[91 nt withheld, positions 1100-1190]
A
[49 nt withheld, positions 1192-1240]
CCTTTGACGTTGGAGTCCACGTTCTTT
[37 nt withheld, positions 1268-1304]
ACCCTATCTCGGTCTATTCTTTTGATTTATAAGGGATTTTGCCGATTTCGGCCTATTGGTTAAAAAATGA
GCTGATTTAACAAAAATTTAACGCGAATTTTAACAAAATATTAACGCTTACAATTTAGGTGGCACTTTTC
GGGGAAATGTGCGCGGAACCCCTATTTGTTTATTTTTCTAAATACATTCAAATATGTATCCGCTCATGAA
TTAATTCTTAGAAAAACTCATCGAGCATCAAATGAAACTGCAATTTATTCATATCAGGATTATCAATACC
ATATTTTTGAAAAAGCCGTTTCTGTAATGAAGGAGAAAACTCACCGAGGCAGTTCCATAGGATGGCAAGA
TCCTGGTATCGGTCTGCGATTCCGACTCGTCCAACATCAATACAACCTATTAATTTCCCCTCGTCAAAAA
TAAGGTTATCAAGTGAGAAATCACCATGAGTGACGACTGAATCCGGTGAGAATGGCAAAAGTTTATGCAT
TTCTTTCCAGACTTGTTCAACAGGCCAGCCATTACGCTCGTCATCAAAATCACTCGCATCAACCAAACCG
TTATTCATTCGTGATTGCGCCTGAGCGAGACGAAATACGCGATCGCTGTTAAAAGGACAATTACAAACAG
GAATCGAATGCAACCGGCGCAGGAACACTGCCAGCGCATCAACAATATTTTCACCTGAATCAGGATATTC
TTCTAATACCTGGAATGCTGTTTTCCCGGGGATCGCAGTGGTGAGTAACCATGCATCATCAGGAGTACGG
ATAAAATGCTTGATGGTCGGAAGAGGCATAAATTCCGTCAGCCAGTTTAGTCTGACCATCTCATCTGTAA
CATCATTGGCAACGCTACCTTTGCCATGTTTCAGAAACAACTCTGGCGCATCGGGCTTCCCATACAATCG
ATAGATTGTCGCACCTGATTGCCCGACATTATCGCGAGCCCATTTATACCCATATAAATCAGCATCCATG
TTGGAATTTAATCGCGGCCTAGAGCAAGACGTTTCCCGTTGAATATGGCTCATAACACCCCTTGTATTAC
TGTTTATGTAAGCAGACAGTTTTATTGTTCATGACCAAAATCCCTTAACGTGAGTTTTCGTTCCACTGAG
CGTCAGACCCCGTAGAAAAGATCAAAGGATCTTCTTGAGATCCTTTTTTTCTGCGCGTAATCTGCTGCTT
GCAAACAAAAAAACCACCGCTACCAGCGGTGGTTTGTTTGCCGGATCAAGAGCTACCAACTCTTTTTCCG
AAGGTAACTGGCTTCAGCAGAGCGCAGATACCAAATACTGTCCTTCTAGTGTAGCCGTAGTTAGGCCACC
ACTTCAAGAACTCTGTAGCACCGCCTACATACCTCGCTCTGCTAATCCTGTTACCAGTGGCTGCTGCCAG
TGGCGATAAGTCGTGTCTTACCGGGTTGGACTCAAGACGATAGTTACCGGATAAGGCGCAGCGGTCGGGC
TGAACGGGGGGTTCGTGCACACAGCCCAGCTTGGAGCGAACGACCTACACCGAACTGAGATACCTACAGC
GTGAGCTATGAGAAAGCGCCACGCTTCCCGAAGGGAGAAAGGCGGACAGGTATCCGGTAAGCGGCAGGGT
CGGAACAGGAGAGCGCACGAGGGAGCTTCCAGGGGGAAACGCCTGGTATCTTTATAGTCCTGTCGGGTTT
CGCCACCTCTGACTTGAGCGTCGATTTTTGTGATGCTCGTCAGGGGGGCGGAGCCTATGGAAAAACGCCA
GCAACGCGGCCTTTTTACGGTTCCTGGCCTTTTGCTGGCCTTTTGCTCACATGTTCTTTCCTGCGTTATC
CCCTGATTCTGTGGATAACCGTATTACCGCCTTTGAGTGAGCTGATACCGCTCGCCGCAGCCGAACGACC
GAGCGCAGCGAGTCAGTGAGCGAGGAAGCGGAAGAGCGCCTGATGCGGTATTTTCTCCTTACGCATCTGT
GCGGTATTTCACACCGCAATGGTGCACTCTCAGTACAATCTGCTCTGATGCCGCATAGTTAAGCCAGTAT
ACACTCCGCTATCGCTACGTGACTGGGTCATGGCTGCGCCCCGACACCCGCCAACACCCGCTGACGCGCC
CTGACGGGCTTGTCTGCTCCCGGCATCCGCTTACAGACAAGCTGTGACCGTCTCCGGGAGCTGCATGTGT
CAGAGGTTTTCACCGTCATCACCGAAACGCGCGAGGCAGCTGCGGTAAAGCTCATCAGCGTGGTCGTGAA
GCGATTCACAGATGTCTGCCTGTTCATCCGCGTCCAGCTCGTTGAGTTTCTCCAGAAGCGTTAATGTCTG
GCTTCTGATAAAGCGGGCCATGTTAAGGGCGGTTTTTTCCTGTTTGGTCACTGATGCCTCCGTGTAAGGG
GGATTTCTGTTCATGGGGGTAATGATACCGATGAAACGAGAGAGGATGCTCACGATACGGGTTACTGATG
ATGAACATGCCCGGTTACTGGAACGTTGTGAGGGTAAACAACTGGCGGTATGGATGCGGCGGGACCAGAG
AAAAATCACTCAGGGTCAATGCCAGCGCTTCGTTAATACAGATGTAGGTGTTCCACAGGGTAGCCAGCAG
CATCCTGCGATGCAGATCCGGAACATAATGGTGCAGGGCGCTGACTTCCGCGTTTCCAGACTTTACGAAA
CACGGAAACCGAAGACCATTCATGTTGTTGCTCAGGTCGCAGACGTTTTGCAGCAGCAGTCGCTTCACGT
TCGCTCGCGTATCGGTGATTCATTCTGCTAACCAGTAAGGCAACCCCGCCAGCCTAGCCGGGTCCTCAAC
GACAGGAGCACGATCATGCGCACCCGTGGGGCCGCCATGCCGGCGATAATGGCCTGCTTCTCGCCGAAAC
GTTTGGTGGCGGGACCAGTGACGAAGGCTTGAGCGAGGGCGTGCAAGATTCCGAATACCGCAAGCGACAG
GCCGATCATCGTCGCGCTCCAGCGAAAGCGGTCCTCGCCGAAAATGACCCAGAGCGCTGCCGGCACCTGT
CCTACGAGTTGCATGATAAAGAAGACAGTCATAAGTGCGGCGACGATAGTCATGCCCCGCGCCCACCGGA
AGGAGCTGACTGGGTTGAAGGCTCTCAAGGGCATCGGTCGAGATCCCGGTGCCTAATGAGTGAGCTAACT
TACATTAATTGCGTTGCGCTCACTGCCCGCTTTCCAGTCGGGAAACCTGTCGTGCCAGCTGCATTAATGA
ATCGGCCAACGCGCGGGGAGAGGCGGTTTGCGTATTGGGCGCCAGGGTGGTTTTTCTTTTCACCAGTGAG
ACGGGCAACAGCTGATTGCCCTTCACCGCCTGGCCCTGAGAGAGTTGCAGCAAGCGGTCCACGCTGGTTT
GCCCCAGCAGGCGAAAATCCTGTTTGATGGTGGTTAACGGCGGGATATAACATGAGCTGTCTTCGGTATC
GTCGTATCCCACTACCGAGATATCCGCACCAACGCGCAGCCCGGACTCGGTAATGGCGCGCATTGCGCCC
AGCGCCATCTGATCGTTGGCAACCAGCATCGCAGTGGGAACGATGCCCTCATTCAGCATTTGCATGGTTT
GTTGAAAACCGGACATGGCACTCCAGTCGCCTTCCCGTTCCGCTATCGGCTGAATTTGATTGCGAGTGAG
ATATTTATGCCAGCCAGCCAGACGCAGACGCGCCGAGACAGAACTTAATGGGCCCGCTAACAGCGCGATT
TGCTGGTGACCCAATGCGACCAGATGCTCCACGCCCAGTCGCGTACCGTCTTCATGGGAGAAAATAATAC
TGTTGATGGGTGTCTGGTCAGAGACATCAAGAAATAACGCCGGAACATTAGTGCAGGCAGCTTCCACAGC
AATGGCATCCTGGTCATCCAGCGGATAGTTAATGATCAGCCCACTGACGCGTTGCGCGAGAAGATTGTGC
ACCGCCGCTTTACAGGCTTCGACGCCGCTTCGTTCTACCATCGACACCACCACGCTGGCACCCAGTTGAT
CGGCGCGAGATTTAATCGCCGCGACAATTTGCGACGGCGCGTGCAGGGCCAGACTGGAGGTGGCAACGCC
AATCAGCAACGACTGTTTGCCCGCCAGTTGTTGTGCCACGCGGTTGGGAATGTAATTCAGCTCCGCCATC
GCCGCTTCCACTTTTTCCCGCGTTTTCGCAGAAACGTGGCTGGCCTGGTTCACCACGCGGGAAACGGTCT
GATAAGAGACACCGGCATACTCTGCGACATCGTATAACGTTACTGGTTTCACATTCACCACCCTGAATTG
ACTCTCTTCCGGGCGCTATCATGCCATACCGCGAAAGGTTTTGCGCCATTCGATGGTGTCCGGGATCTCG
ACGCTCTCCCTTATGCGACTCCTGCATTAGGAAGCAGCCCAGTAGTAGGTTGAGGCCGTTGAGCACCGCC
GCCGCAAGGAATGGTGCATGCAAGGAGATGGCGCCCAACAGTCCCCCGGCCACGGGGCCTGCCACCATAC
CCACGCCGAAACAAGCGCTCATGAGCCCGAAGTGGCGAGCCCGATCTTCCCCATCGGTGATGTCGGCGAT
ATAGGCGCCAGCAACCGCACCTGTGGCGCCGGTGATGCCGGCCACGATGCGTCCGGCGTAGAGGATCGAG
ATCTCGATCCCGCGAAAT
