>Addgene plasmid #101881 | 5KCH (SETDB1) | depositor partial sequence | sequence record 192808 | insert
CTAAGCAAAGATGGTGACCTGATAGTCAGCATGCGAATTCTGGGCAAGAAGAGAACTAAGACTTGGCACA
AAGGCACCCTTATTGCCATCCAGACAGTTGGGCCAGGGAAGAAATACAAGGTGAAATTTGACAACAAAGG
AAAGAGTCTACTGTCGGGGAACCATATTGCCTATGATTACCACCCTCCTGCTGACAAGCTGTATGTGGGC
AGTCGGGTGGTCGCCAAATACAAAGATGGGAATCAGGTCTGGCTCTATGCTGGCATTGTAGCTGAGACAC
CAAACGTCAAAAACAAGCTCAGGTTTCTCATTTTCTTTGATGATGGCTATGCTTCCTATGTCACACAGTC
GGAACTGTATCCCATTTGCCGGCCACTGAAAAAGACTTGGGAGGACATAGAAGACATCTCCTGCCGTGAC
TTCATAGAGGAGTATGTCACTGCCTACCCCAACCGCCCCATGGTACTGCTCAAGAGTGGCCAGCTTATCA
AGACTGAGTGGGAAGGCACGTGGTGGAAGTCCCGAGTTGAGGAGGTGGATGGCAGCCTAGTCAGGATCCT
CTTCCTGGATGACAAAAGATGTGAGTGGATCTATCGAGGCTCTACACGGCTGGAGCCCATGTTCAGCATG
AAAACA
